Addgene plasmid #141154: GFP-Mfn1
Purpose: Mammalian expression and labeling mitofusin 1
Depositing lab: Gia Voeltz. Depositing organization: University of Colorado, Boulder. Publication: Fission and fusion machineries converge at ER contact sites to regulate mitochondrial morphology. Abrisch RG, Gumbin SC, Wisniewski BT, Lackner LL, Voeltz GK. J Cell Biol. 2020 Apr 6;219(4). pii: 133843. doi: 10.1083/jcb.201911122. PubMed 32328629.
Backbone
  Vector backbone: pAcGFP-C1
  Backbone manufacturer: Clontech
  Backbone size w/o insert (bp): 4707
  Total vector size (bp): 6933
  Vector type: Mammalian Expression
  Selectable markers: Neomycin (select with G418)
Growth in bacteria
  Bacterial resistance: Kanamycin, 50 μg/mL
  Growth temperature: 37°C
  Growth strain: DH5alpha
  Copy number: High Copy
Gene/Insert
  Gene/Insert name: Mitofusin 1 (alt name: MFN1)
  Species: H. sapiens (human)
  GenBank ID: NM_033540
  Entrez Gene: MFN1 (a.k.a. hfzo1, hfzo2)
  Promoter: CMV
  Tag / fusion protein: AcGFP (N terminal on backbone)
  Cloning method: Restriction Enzyme; 5′ cloning site EcoRI (not destroyed); 3′ cloning site BamHI (not destroyed)
  Sequencing primers: 5′ CMV Forward; 3′ pFastBac Reverse
Terms and licenses: Academic/Nonprofit Terms; Industry Terms: Not Available to Industry
How to cite: GFP-Mfn1 was a gift from Gia Voeltz (Addgene plasmid # 141154 ; http://n2t.net/addgene:141154 ; RRID:Addgene_141154)
