[The description below was written by a language model from this plasmid's Addgene catalogue record and pLannotate feature annotations shown in this document.]
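Description:
GFP-Mfn1 is a mammalian expression plasmid of about 6.9 kb built on the Clontech pAcGFP-C1 backbone. It produces human mitofusin 1 (MFN1) fused at its N terminus to the green fluorescent protein AcGFP1. It replicates in E. coli from a high-copy ColE1/pUC-type origin and also carries an f1 phage origin. A single Tn5 aminoglycoside phosphotransferase gene (NeoR/KanR) provides selection in both hosts. A bacterial bla-type promoter drives it for kanamycin resistance in E. coli, and the adjacent SV40 enhancer/early promoter drives it for G418 selection in mammalian cells, with an HSV TK polyadenylation signal terminating the transcript. The short annotated fragments of ble, bGH poly(A) and SV40 large T antigen appear to be residual backbone sequence or similarity hits rather than functional parts.

The expression cassette begins with the human cytomegalovirus immediate early enhancer and promoter, which give strong constitutive transcription. The AcGFP1 coding sequence, derived from Aequorea coerulescens, follows and runs through a short remnant of the multiple cloning site into the MFN1 open reading frame. MFN1 was inserted between EcoRI and BamHI sites, both of which were retained. An SV40 polyadenylation signal ends the cassette.

MFN1 is a mitochondrial outer membrane GTPase that mediates mitochondrial tethering and fusion, so the fusion protein marks the fusion machinery on mitochondria. The stated purpose is mammalian expression and labelling of mitofusin 1. The associated study examined how the fission and fusion machineries converge at ER contact sites to regulate mitochondrial morphology, which is consistent with use in fluorescence imaging of transfected cells.
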