Features (pLannotate 1.2.2; 15 found; start..end, strand, type, name):
     61..364     +  enhancer       CMV enhancer: human cytomegalovirus immediate early enhancer
    365..568     +  promoter       CMV promoter: human cytomegalovirus (CMV) immediate early promoter
    613..1329    +  CDS            AcGFP1: AcGFP1 is a basic (constitutively fluorescent) green fluorescent protein, derived from Aequorea coerulescens.
   1330..1364    +  misc_feature   MCS (fragment): multiple cloning site
   1366..3588    +  CDS            MFN1: MFN1_HUMAN - Experimental evidence at protein level: Swiss-Prot protein existence level 1. Mitochondrial outer membrane GTPase that mediates mitochondrial clustering and fusion (PubMed:12475957, PubMed:12759376, PubMed:27920125, PubMed:28114303). Membrane clustering requires GTPase activity (PubMed:27920125). It may involve a major rearrangement of the coiled coil domains (PubMed:27920125, PubMed:28114303). Mitochondria are highly dynamic organelles, and their morphology is determined by the equilibrium between mitochondrial fusion and fission events (PubMed:12475957, PubMed:12759376). Overexp
   3614..3698    +  CDS            large T antigen (fragment): large T antigen from SV40 (simian virus 40)
   3721..3842    +  polyA_signal   SV40 poly(A) signal: SV40 polyadenylation signal
   3876..4304    -  rep_origin     f1 ori (sequence partly withheld): f1 bacteriophage origin of replication; arrow indicates direction of (+) strand synthesis
   4331..4435    +  promoter       AmpR promoter: bla
   4437..4794    +  promoter       SV40 promoter: SV40 enhancer and early promoter
   4829..5623    +  CDS            NeoR/KanR: aminoglycoside phosphotransferase from Tn5; aph(3')-II (or nptII); confers resistance to neomycin, kanamycin, and G418 (Geneticin®)
   5644..5796    +  CDS            ble (fragment): BLE_KLEPN - Experimental evidence at protein level: Swiss-Prot protein existence level 1. Binding protein with a strong affinity to the bleomycin family of antibiotics. Binds to CL990; an antimitotic-antibiotic compound. From Klebsiella pneumoniae.
   5855..5902    +  polyA_signal   HSV TK poly(A) signal: herpes simplex virus thymidine kinase polyadenylation signal (Cole and Stacy, 1985)
   5993..6009    -  polyA_signal   bGH poly(A) signal (fragment): bovine growth hormone polyadenylation signal
   6231..6819    +  rep_origin     ori: high-copy-number ColE1/pMB1/pBR322/pUC origin of replication
>Addgene plasmid #141154 | GFP-Mfn1 | addgene full sequence | sequence record 309907 | Addgene NGS Result
TAGTTATTAATAGTAATCAATTACGGGGTCATTAGTTCATAGCCCATATATGGAGTTCCGCGTTACATAA
CTTACGGTAAATGGCCCGCCTGGCTGACCGCCCAACGACCCCCGCCCATTGACGTCAATAATGACGTATG
TTCCCATAGTAACGCCAATAGGGACTTTCCATTGACGTCAATGGGTGGAGTATTTACGGTAAACTGCCCA
CTTGGCAGTACATCAAGTGTATCATATGCCAAGTACGCCCCCTATTGACGTCAATGACGGTAAATGGCCC
GCCTGGCATTATGCCCAGTACATGACCTTATGGGACTTTCCTACTTGGCAGTACATCTACGTATTAGTCA
TCGCTATTACCATGGTGATGCGGTTTTGGCAGTACATCAATGGGCGTGGATAGCGGTTTGACTCACGGGG
ATTTCCAAGTCTCCACCCCATTGACGTCAATGGGAGTTTGTTTTGGCACCAAAATCAACGGGACTTTCCA
AAATGTCGTAACAACTCCGCCCCATTGACGCAAATGGGCGGTAGGCGTGTACGGTGGGAGGTCTATATAA
GCAGAGCTGGTTTAGTGAACCGTCAGATCCGCTAGCGCTACCGGTCGCCACCATGGTGAGCAAGGGCGCC
GAGCTGTTCACCGGCATCGTGCCCATCCTGATCGAGCTGAATGGCGATGTGAATGGCCACAAGTTCAGCG
TGAGCGGCGAGGGCGAGGGCGATGCCACCTACGGCAAGCTGACCCTGAAGTTCATCTGCACCACCGGCAA
GCTGCCTGTGCCCTGGCCCACCCTGGTGACCACCCTGAGCTACGGCGTGCAGTGCTTCTCACGCTACCCC
GATCACATGAAGCAGCACGACTTCTTCAAGAGCGCCATGCCTGAGGGCTACATCCAGGAGCGCACCATCT
TCTTCGAGGATGACGGCAACTACAAGTCGCGCGCCGAGGTGAAGTTCGAGGGCGATACCCTGGTGAATCG
CATCGAGCTGACCGGCACCGATTTCAAGGAGGATGGCAACATCCTGGGCAATAAGATGGAGTACAACTAC
AACGCCCACAATGTGTACATCATGACCGACAAGGCCAAGAATGGCATCAAGGTGAACTTCAAGATCCGCC
ACAACATCGAGGATGGCAGCGTGCAGCTGGCCGACCACTACCAGCAGAATACCCCCATCGGCGATGGCCC
TGTGCTGCTGCCCGATAACCACTACCTGTCCACCCAGAGCGCCCTGTCCAAGGACCCCAACGAGAAGCGC
GATCACATGATCTACTTCGGCTTCGTGACCGCCGCCGCCATCACCCACGGCATGGATGAGCTGTACAAGT
CCGGACTCAGATCTCGAGCTCAAGCTTCGAATTCGATGGCAGAACCTGTTTCTCCACTGAAGCACTTTGT
GCTGGCTAAGAAGGCGATTACTGCAATCTTTGACCAGTTACTGGAGTTTGTTACTGAAGGATCACATTTT
GTTGAAGCAACATATAAGAATCCGGAACTTGATCGAATAGCCACTGAAGATGATCTGGTAGAAATGCAAG
GATATAAAGACAAGCTTTCCATCATTGGTGAGGTGCTATCTCGGAGACACATGAAGGTGGCATTTTTTGG
CAGGACAAGCAGTGGGAAGAGCTCTGTTATCAATGCAATGTTGTGGGATAAAGTTCTCCCTAGTGGGATT
GGCCATATAACCAATTGCTTCCTAAGTGTTGAAGGAACTGATGGAGATAAAGCCTATCTTATGACAGAAG
GATCAGATGAAAAAAAGAGTGTGAAGACAGTTAATCAACTGGCCCATGCCCTTCACATGGACAAAGATTT
GAAAGCTGGCTGTCTTGTACGTGTGTTTTGGCCAAAAGCAAAATGTGCCCTCTTGAGAGATGACCTGGTG
TTAGTAGACAGTCCAGGCACAGATGTCACTACAGAGCTGGATAGCTGGATTGATAAGTTTTGCCTAGATG
CTGATGTCTTTGTTTTGGTCGCAAACTCTGAATCAACACTAATGAATACGGAAAAACACTTTTTTCACAA
GGTGAATGAGCGGCTTTCCAAGCCTAATATTTTCATTCTCAATAATCGTTGGGATGCCTCTGCATCAGAG
CCAGAATATATGGAAGACGTACGCAGACAGCACATGGAAAGATGCCTGCATTTCTTGGTGGAGGAGCTCA
AAGTTGTAAATGCTTTAGAAGCACAGAATCGTATCTTCTTTGTTTCAGCAAAGGAAGTTCTTAGTGCTAG
AAAGCAAAAAGCACAGGGGATGCCAGAAAGTGGTGTGGCACTTGCTGAAGGATTTCATGCAAGATTACAG
GAATTTCAGAATTTTGAACAAATCTTTGAGGAGTGTATCTCGCAGTCAGCAGTGAAAACAAAGTTCGAAC
AGCACACTATCAGAGCTAAACAGATACTAGCTACTGTGAAAAACATAATGGATTCAGTAAACCTGGCAGC
TGAAGATAAAAGGCATTATTCAGTGGAAGAGAGGGAAGACCAAATTGATAGACTGGACTTTATTCGAAAC
CAGATGAACCTTTTAACACTGGATGTTAAGAAAAAAATCAAGGAGGTTACCGAGGAGGTGGCAAACAAAG
TTTCATGTGCAATGACAGATGAAATTTGTCGACTGTCTGTTTTGGTTGATGAATTTTGTTCAGAGTTTCA
TCCTAATCCAGATGTATTAAAAATATATAAAAGTGAATTAAATAAGCACATAGAGGATGGTATGGGAAGA
AATTTGGCTGATCGATGCACCGATGAAGTAAACGCCTTAGTGCTTCAGACCCAGCAAGAAATTATTGAAA
ATTTGAAGCCATTACTTCCAGCTGGTATACAGGATAAACTACATACACTGATCCCTTGCAAGAAATTTGA
TCTCAGTTATAATCTAAATTACCACAAGTTATGTTCAGATTTTCAAGAGGATATTGTATTTCGTTTTTCC
CTGGGCTGGTCTTCCCTTGTACATCGATTTTTGGGCCCTAGAAATGCTCAAAGGGTGCTCCTAGGATTAT
CAGAGCCTATCTTTCAGCTCCCTAGATCTTTAGCTTCTACTCCCACTGCTCCTACCACTCCAGCAACGCC
AGATAATGCATCACAGGAAGAACTCATGATTACATTAGTAACAGGATTGGCGTCCGTTACATCTAGAACT
TCTATGGGCATCATTATTGTTGGAGGAGTGATTTGGAAAACTATAGGCTGGAAACTCCTATCTGTTTCAT
TAACTATGTATGGAGCTTTGTATCTTTATGAAAGACTGAGCTGGACCACCCATGCCAAGGAGCGAGCCTT
TAAACAGCAGTTTGTAAACTATGCAACTGAAAAACTGAGGATGATTGTTAGCTCCACGAGTGCAAACTGC
AGTCACCAAGTAAAACAACAAATAGCTACCACTTTTGCTCGCCTGTGCCAACAAGTTGATATTACTCAAA
AACAGCTGGAAGAAGAAATTGCTAGATTACCCAAAGAAATAGATCAGTTGGAGAAAATACAAAACAATTC
AAAGCTCTTAAGAAATAAAGCTGTTCAACTTGAAAATGAGCTGGAGAATTTTACTAAGCAGTTTCTACCT
TCAAGCAATGAAGAATCCTAAGGATCCACCGGATCTAGATAACTGATCATAATCAGCCATACCACATTTG
TAGAGGTTTTACTTGCTTTAAAAAACCTCCCACACCTCCCCCTGAACCTGAAACATAAAATGAATGCAAT
TGTTGTTGTTAACTTGTTTATTGCAGCTTATAATGGTTACAAATAAAGCAATAGCATCACAAATTTCACA
AATAAAGCATTTTTTTCACTGCATTCTAGTTGTGGTTTGTCCAAACTCATCAATGTATCTTAACGCGTAA
ATTGTAAGCGTTAATATTTTGTTAAAATTCGCGTTAAATTTTTGTTAAATCAGCTCATTTTTTAACCAAT
AGGCCGAAATCGGCAAAATCCCTTATAAATCAAAAGAATAGACCGAGATAGGGT
[37 nt withheld, positions 3975-4011]
AAAGAACGTGGACTCCAACGTCAAAGG
[49 nt withheld, positions 4039-4087]
T
[91 nt withheld, positions 4089-4179]
G
[124 nt withheld, positions 4181-4304]
CAGGTGGCACTTTTCGGGGAAATGTGCGCGGAACCCCTATTTGTTTATTTTTCTAAATACATTCAAATAT
GTATCCGCTCATGAGACAATAACCCTGATAAATGCTTCAATAATATTGAAAAAGGAAGAGTCCTGAGGCG
GAAAGAACCAGCTGTGGAATGTGTGTCAGTTAGGGTGTGGAAAGTCCCCAGGCTCCCCAGCAGGCAGAAG
TATGCAAAGCATGCATCTCAATTAGTCAGCAACCAGGTGTGGAAAGTCCCCAGGCTCCCCAGCAGGCAGA
AGTATGCAAAGCATGCATCTCAATTAGTCAGCAACCATAGTCCCGCCCCTAACTCCGCCCATCCCGCCCC
TAACTCCGCCCAGTTCCGCCCATTCTCCGCCCCATGGCTGACTAATTTTTTTTATTTATGCAGAGGCCGA
GGCCGCCTCGGCCTCTGAGCTATTCCAGAAGTAGTGAGGAGGCTTTTTTGGAGGCCTAGGCTTTTGCAAA
GATCGATCAAGAGACAGGATGAGGATCGTTTCGCATGATTGAACAAGATGGATTGCACGCAGGTTCTCCG
GCCGCTTGGGTGGAGAGGCTATTCGGCTATGACTGGGCACAACAGACAATCGGCTGCTCTGATGCCGCCG
TGTTCCGGCTGTCAGCGCAGGGGCGCCCGGTTCTTTTTGTCAAGACCGACCTGTCCGGTGCCCTGAATGA
ACTGCAAGACGAGGCAGCGCGGCTATCGTGGCTGGCCACGACGGGCGTTCCTTGCGCAGCTGTGCTCGAC
GTTGTCACTGAAGCGGGAAGGGACTGGCTGCTATTGGGCGAAGTGCCGGGGCAGGATCTCCTGTCATCTC
ACCTTGCTCCTGCCGAGAAAGTATCCATCATGGCTGATGCAATGCGGCGGCTGCATACGCTTGATCCGGC
TACCTGCCCATTCGACCACCAAGCGAAACATCGCATCGAGCGAGCACGTACTCGGATGGAAGCCGGTCTT
GTCGATCAGGATGATCTGGACGAAGAGCATCAGGGGCTCGCGCCAGCCGAACTGTTCGCCAGGCTCAAGG
CGAGCATGCCCGACGGCGAGGATCTCGTCGTGACCCATGGCGATGCCTGCTTGCCGAATATCATGGTGGA
AAATGGCCGCTTTTCTGGATTCATCGACTGTGGCCGGCTGGGTGTGGCGGACCGCTATCAGGACATAGCG
TTGGCTACCCGTGATATTGCTGAAGAGCTTGGCGGCGAATGGGCTGACCGCTTCCTCGTGCTTTACGGTA
TCGCCGCTCCCGATTCGCAGCGCATCGCCTTCTATCGCCTTCTTGACGAGTTCTTCTGAGCGGGACTCTG
GGGTTCGAAATGACCGACCAAGCGACGCCCAACCTGCCATCACGAGATTTCGATTCCACCGCCGCCTTCT
ATGAAAGGTTGGGCTTCGGAATCGTTTTCCGGGACGCCGGCTGGATGATCCTCCAGCGCGGGGATCTCAT
GCTGGAGTTCTTCGCCCACCCTAGGGGGAGGCTAACTGAAACACGGAAGGAGACAATACCGGAAGGAACC
CGCGCTATGACGGCAATAAAAAGACAGAATAAAACGCACGGTGTTGGGTCGTTTGTTCATAAACGCGGGG
TTCGGTCCCAGGGCTGGCACTCTGTCGATACCCCACCGAGACCCCATTGGGGCCAATACGCCCGCGTTTC
TTCCTTTTCCCCACCCCACCCCCCAAGTTCGGGTGAAGGCCCAGGGCTCGCAGCCAACGTCGGGGCGGCA
GGCCCTGCCATAGCCTCAGGTTACTCATATATACTTTAGATTGATTTAAAACTTCATTTTTAATTTAAAA
GGATCTAGGTGAAGATCCTTTTTGATAATCTCATGACCAAAATCCCTTAACGTGAGTTTTCGTTCCACTG
AGCGTCAGACCCCGTAGAAAAGATCAAAGGATCTTCTTGAGATCCTTTTTTTCTGCGCGTAATCTGCTGC
TTGCAAACAAAAAAACCACCGCTACCAGCGGTGGTTTGTTTGCCGGATCAAGAGCTACCAACTCTTTTTC
CGAAGGTAACTGGCTTCAGCAGAGCGCAGATACCAAATACTGTTCTTCTAGTGTAGCCGTAGTTAGGCCA
CCACTTCAAGAACTCTGTAGCACCGCCTACATACCTCGCTCTGCTAATCCTGTTACCAGTGGCTGCTGCC
AGTGGCGATAAGTCGTGTCTTACCGGGTTGGACTCAAGACGATAGTTACCGGATAAGGCGCAGCGGTCGG
GCTGAACGGGGGGTTCGTGCACACAGCCCAGCTTGGAGCGAACGACCTACACCGAACTGAGATACCTACA
GCGTGAGCTATGAGAAAGCGCCACGCTTCCCGAAGGGAGAAAGGCGGACAGGTATCCGGTAAGCGGCAGG
GTCGGAACAGGAGAGCGCACGAGGGAGCTTCCAGGGGGAAACGCCTGGTATCTTTATAGTCCTGTCGGGT
TTCGCCACCTCTGACTTGAGCGTCGATTTTTGTGATGCTCGTCAGGGGGGCGGAGCCTATGGAAAAACGC
CAGCAACGCGGCCTTTTTACGGTTCCTGGCCTTTTGCTGGCCTTTTGCTCACATGTTCTTTCCTGCGTTA
TCCCCTGATTCTGTGGATAACCGTATTACCGCCATGCAT
